Addgene plasmid #182868: GPI-mApple
Purpose: Monomer expression vector with plasma membrane localization signal
Depositing lab: Salvatore Chiantia. Publication: Multicolor fluorescence fluctuation spectroscopy in living cells via spectral detection. Dunsing V, Petrich A, Chiantia S. Elife. 2021 Sep 8;10. pii: 69687. doi: 10.7554/eLife.69687. PubMed 34494547.
Backbone
  Vector backbone: mEGFP-C1
  Vector type: Mammalian Expression
Growth in bacteria
  Bacterial resistance: Kanamycin, 50 μg/mL
  Growth temperature: 37°C
  Growth strain: DH5alpha
  Copy number: High Copy
Gene/Insert
  Gene/Insert name: GPI-mApple
  Species: Other
  Cloning method: Restriction Enzyme; 5′ cloning site Unknown (unknown if destroyed); 3′ cloning site Unknown (unknown if destroyed)
Terms and licenses: Academic/Nonprofit Terms; Industry Terms: Not Available to Industry
How to cite: GPI-mApple was a gift from Salvatore Chiantia (Addgene plasmid # 182868 ; http://n2t.net/addgene:182868 ; RRID:Addgene_182868)
