[The description below was written by a language model from this plasmid's Addgene catalogue record and pLannotate feature annotations shown in this document.]
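Description:
GPI-mApple is a mammalian expression plasmid built on the mEGFP-C1 backbone, a Clontech-style C1 vector in which the original green fluorescent protein has been replaced by the red monomeric fluorescent protein mApple. It is maintained in E. coli at high copy through a ColE1/pUC-type origin and selected with kanamycin. The single NeoR/KanR (Tn5 aminoglycoside phosphotransferase) gene is preceded by both a bacterial AmpR (bla) promoter and the SV40 enhancer/early promoter and ends in an HSV TK polyadenylation signal, so the same marker can give kanamycin resistance in bacteria and G418 resistance in transfected mammalian cells. An f1 origin is also present. The short ble, bGH poly(A) and SV40 large T antigen fragments in the annotation appear to be backbone remnants rather than functional parts.

The payload is driven by the human CMV immediate-early enhancer and promoter and terminated by the SV40 poly(A) signal. The mApple coding sequence is followed closely by a short fragment of human CD58 (LFA-3), a protein known to exist in a glycosylphosphatidylinositol-anchored form. This fragment presumably supplies the C-terminal GPI attachment signal implied by the construct's name. GPI anchoring also requires an N-terminal secretory signal peptide. The table annotates no such element, though an unannotated stretch lies between the two MCS fragments upstream of mApple. The cloning sites used are not recorded. The stated purpose is a monomer expression vector with a plasma membrane localization signal, and the associated work concerns multicolor fluorescence fluctuation spectroscopy in living cells, which suggests use as a membrane-localized monomeric reference.
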