Features (pLannotate 1.2.2; 16 found; start..end, strand, type, name):
     73..376     +  enhancer       CMV enhancer: human cytomegalovirus immediate early enhancer
    377..580     +  promoter       CMV promoter: human cytomegalovirus (CMV) immediate early promoter
    603..639     +  misc_feature   MCS (fragment): multiple cloning site
    722..754     +  misc_feature   MCS (fragment): multiple cloning site
    768..1475    +  CDS            mApple: mApple is a basic (constitutively fluorescent) red fluorescent protein published in 2008, derived from Discosoma sp.. It is reported to be a rapidly-maturing monomer with high acid sensitivity.
   1488..1574    +  CDS            CD58 (fragment): LFA3_HUMAN - Also known as LFA3. Experimental evidence at protein level: Swiss-Prot protein existence level 1. Ligand of the T-lymphocyte CD2 glycoprotein. This interaction is important in mediating thymocyte interactions with thymic epithelial cells, antigen-independent and -dependent interactions of T-lymphocytes with target cells and antigen-presenting cells and the T-lymphocyte rosetting with erythrocytes. In addition, the LFA-3/CD2 interaction may prime response by both the CD2+ and LFA-3+ cells. From Homo sapiens (Human).
   1811..1894    +  CDS            large T antigen (fragment): large T antigen from SV40 (simian virus 40)
   1917..2038    +  polyA_signal   SV40 poly(A) signal: SV40 polyadenylation signal
   2072..2500    -  rep_origin     f1 ori (sequence partly withheld): f1 bacteriophage origin of replication; arrow indicates direction of (+) strand synthesis
   2527..2631    +  promoter       AmpR promoter: bla
   2633..2990    +  promoter       SV40 promoter: SV40 enhancer and early promoter
   3025..3819    +  CDS            NeoR/KanR: aminoglycoside phosphotransferase from Tn5; aph(3')-II (or nptII); confers resistance to neomycin, kanamycin, and G418 (Geneticin®)
   3840..3992    +  CDS            ble (fragment): BLE_KLEPN - Experimental evidence at protein level: Swiss-Prot protein existence level 1. Binding protein with a strong affinity to the bleomycin family of antibiotics. Binds to CL990; an antimitotic-antibiotic compound. From Klebsiella pneumoniae.
   4051..4098    +  polyA_signal   HSV TK poly(A) signal: herpes simplex virus thymidine kinase polyadenylation signal (Cole and Stacy, 1985)
   4189..4205    -  polyA_signal   bGH poly(A) signal (fragment): bovine growth hormone polyadenylation signal
   4427..5015    +  rep_origin     ori: high-copy-number ColE1/pMB1/pBR322/pUC origin of replication
>Addgene plasmid #182868 | GPI-mApple | addgene full sequence | sequence record 359659 | Addgene NGS Result
ACCGCCATGCATTAGTTATTAATAGTAATCAATTACGGGGTCATTAGTTCATAGCCCATATATGGAGTTC
CGCGTTACATAACTTACGGTAAATGGCCCGCCTGGCTGACCGCCCAACGACCCCCGCCCATTGACGTCAA
TAATGACGTATGTTCCCATAGTAACGCCAATAGGGACTTTCCATTGACGTCAATGGGTGGAGTATTTACG
GTAAACTGCCCACTTGGCAGTACATCAAGTGTATCATATGCCAAGTACGCCCCCTATTGACGTCAATGAC
GGTAAATGGCCCGCCTGGCATTATGCCCAGTACATGACCTTATGGGACTTTCCTACTTGGCAGTACATCT
ACGTATTAGTCATCGCTATTACCATGGTGATGCGGTTTTGGCAGTACATCAATGGGCGTGGATAGCGGTT
TGACTCACGGGGATTTCCAAGTCTCCACCCCATTGACGTCAATGGGAGTTTGTTTTGGCACCAAAATCAA
CGGGACTTTCCAAAATGTCGTAACAACTCCGCCCCATTGACGCAAATGGGCGGTAGGCGTGTACGGTGGG
AGGTCTATATAAGCAGAGCTGGTTTAGTGAACCGTCAGATCCGCTAGCGCTACCGGACTCAGATCTCGAG
CTCAAGCTTAGCTAGCCACCATGGAGCTCTTTTGGAGTATAGTCTTTACTGTCCTCCTGAGTTTCTCCTG
CCGGGGGTCAGACTGGGAATCTCTGCAGTCGACGGTACCGCGGGCCCGGGATCCACCGGTCGCCACCATG
GTGAGCAAGGGCGAGGAGAATAACATGGCCATCATCAAGGAGTTCATGCGCTTCAAGGTGCACATGGAGG
GCTCCGTGAACGGCCACGAGTTCGAGATCGAGGGCGAGGGCGAGGGCCGCCCCTACGAGGCCTTTCAGAC
CGCTAAGCTGAAGGTGACCAAGGGTGGCCCCCTGCCCTTCGCCTGGGACATCCTGTCCCCTCAGTTCATG
TACGGCTCCAAGGTCTACATTAAGCACCCAGCCGACATCCCCGACTACTTCAAGCTGTCCTTCCCCGAGG
GCTTCAGGTGGGAGCGCGTGATGAACTTCGAGGACGGCGGCATTATTCACGTTAACCAGGACTCCTCCCT
GCAGGACGGCGTGTTCATCTACAAGGTGAAGCTGCGCGGCACCAACTTCCCCTCCGACGGCCCCGTAATG
CAGAAGAAGACCATGGGCTGGGAGGCCTCCGAGGAGCGGATGTACCCCGAGGACGGCGCCCTGAAGAGCG
AGATCAAGAAGAGGCTGAAGCTGAAGGACGGCGGCCACTACGCCGCCGAGGTCAAGACCACCTACAAGGC
CAAGAAGCCCGTGCAGCTGCCCGGCGCCTACATCGTCGACATCAAGTTGGACATCGTGTCCCACAACGAG
GACTACACCATCGTGGAACAGTACGAACGCGCCGAGGGCCGCCACTCCACCGGCGGCATGGACGAGCTGT
ACAAGTATGATCCGCGCCCAAGCAGCGGTCATTCTAGACACAGATATGCACTTATACCCATACCATTAGC
AGTAATTACAACATGTATTGTGCTGTATATGAATGTTCTTTAATTGAGAAGACAATTTCTTCATTTTTAG
GTATTCTGAAATGTGACAGAAAACCAGACAGAACCAACTCCAATTGATTGGTAACAGAAGATGAAGACAA
CAGCATAACTAAATTATTTTAAAAACTAAAAAGCCATCTGATTTCTCATTTGAGCTTTAGAGCACAATGG
ATCTCGAGGGATCTTCCATACCTACCAGTTCTGCGCCTGCAGGTCGCGGCCGCGACTCTAGATCATAATC
AGCCATACCACATTTGTAGAGGTTTTACTTGCTTTAAAAAACCTCCCACACCTCCCCCTGAACCTGAAAC
ATAAAATGAATGCAATTGTTGTTGTTAACTTGTTTATTGCAGCTTATAATGGTTACAAATAAAGCAATAG
CATCACAAATTTCACAAATAAAGCATTTTTTTCACTGCATTCTAGTTGTGGTTTGTCCAAACTCATCAAT
GTATCTTAAGGCGTAAATTGTAAGCGTTAATATTTTGTTAAAATTCGCGTTAAATTTTTGTTAAATCAGC
TCATTTTTTAACCAATAGGCCGAAATCGGCAAAATCCCTTATAAATCAAAAGAATAGACCGAGATAGGGT
[37 nt withheld, positions 2171-2207]
AAAGAACGTGGACTCCAACGTCAAAGG
[49 nt withheld, positions 2235-2283]
T
[91 nt withheld, positions 2285-2375]
G
[124 nt withheld, positions 2377-2500]
CAGGTGGCACTTTTCGGGGAAATGTGCGCGGAACCCCTATTTGTTTATTTTTCTAAATACATTCAAATAT
GTATCCGCTCATGAGACAATAACCCTGATAAATGCTTCAATAATATTGAAAAAGGAAGAGTCCTGAGGCG
GAAAGAACCAGCTGTGGAATGTGTGTCAGTTAGGGTGTGGAAAGTCCCCAGGCTCCCCAGCAGGCAGAAG
TATGCAAAGCATGCATCTCAATTAGTCAGCAACCAGGTGTGGAAAGTCCCCAGGCTCCCCAGCAGGCAGA
AGTATGCAAAGCATGCATCTCAATTAGTCAGCAACCATAGTCCCGCCCCTAACTCCGCCCATCCCGCCCC
TAACTCCGCCCAGTTCCGCCCATTCTCCGCCCCATGGCTGACTAATTTTTTTTATTTATGCAGAGGCCGA
GGCCGCCTCGGCCTCTGAGCTATTCCAGAAGTAGTGAGGAGGCTTTTTTGGAGGCCTAGGCTTTTGCAAA
GATCGATCAAGAGACAGGATGAGGATCGTTTCGCATGATTGAACAAGATGGATTGCACGCAGGTTCTCCG
GCCGCTTGGGTGGAGAGGCTATTCGGCTATGACTGGGCACAACAGACAATCGGCTGCTCTGATGCCGCCG
TGTTCCGGCTGTCAGCGCAGGGGCGCCCGGTTCTTTTTGTCAAGACCGACCTGTCCGGTGCCCTGAATGA
ACTGCAAGACGAGGCAGCGCGGCTATCGTGGCTGGCCACGACGGGCGTTCCTTGCGCAGCTGTGCTCGAC
GTTGTCACTGAAGCGGGAAGGGACTGGCTGCTATTGGGCGAAGTGCCGGGGCAGGATCTCCTGTCATCTC
ACCTTGCTCCTGCCGAGAAAGTATCCATCATGGCTGATGCAATGCGGCGGCTGCATACGCTTGATCCGGC
TACCTGCCCATTCGACCACCAAGCGAAACATCGCATCGAGCGAGCACGTACTCGGATGGAAGCCGGTCTT
GTCGATCAGGATGATCTGGACGAAGAGCATCAGGGGCTCGCGCCAGCCGAACTGTTCGCCAGGCTCAAGG
CGAGCATGCCCGACGGCGAGGATCTCGTCGTGACCCATGGCGATGCCTGCTTGCCGAATATCATGGTGGA
AAATGGCCGCTTTTCTGGATTCATCGACTGTGGCCGGCTGGGTGTGGCGGACCGCTATCAGGACATAGCG
TTGGCTACCCGTGATATTGCTGAAGAGCTTGGCGGCGAATGGGCTGACCGCTTCCTCGTGCTTTACGGTA
TCGCCGCTCCCGATTCGCAGCGCATCGCCTTCTATCGCCTTCTTGACGAGTTCTTCTGAGCGGGACTCTG
GGGTTCGAAATGACCGACCAAGCGACGCCCAACCTGCCATCACGAGATTTCGATTCCACCGCCGCCTTCT
ATGAAAGGTTGGGCTTCGGAATCGTTTTCCGGGACGCCGGCTGGATGATCCTCCAGCGCGGGGATCTCAT
GCTGGAGTTCTTCGCCCACCCTAGGGGGAGGCTAACTGAAACACGGAAGGAGACAATACCGGAAGGAACC
CGCGCTATGACGGCAATAAAAAGACAGAATAAAACGCACGGTGTTGGGTCGTTTGTTCATAAACGCGGGG
TTCGGTCCCAGGGCTGGCACTCTGTCGATACCCCACCGAGACCCCATTGGGGCCAATACGCCCGCGTTTC
TTCCTTTTCCCCACCCCACCCCCCAAGTTCGGGTGAAGGCCCAGGGCTCGCAGCCAACGTCGGGGCGGCA
GGCCCTGCCATAGCCTCAGGTTACTCATATATACTTTAGATTGATTTAAAACTTCATTTTTAATTTAAAA
GGATCTAGGTGAAGATCCTTTTTGATAATCTCATGACCAAAATCCCTTAACGTGAGTTTTCGTTCCACTG
AGCGTCAGACCCCGTAGAAAAGATCAAAGGATCTTCTTGAGATCCTTTTTTTCTGCGCGTAATCTGCTGC
TTGCAAACAAAAAAACCACCGCTACCAGCGGTGGTTTGTTTGCCGGATCAAGAGCTACCAACTCTTTTTC
CGAAGGTAACTGGCTTCAGCAGAGCGCAGATACCAAATACTGTTCTTCTAGTGTAGCCGTAGTTAGGCCA
CCACTTCAAGAACTCTGTAGCACCGCCTACATACCTCGCTCTGCTAATCCTGTTACCAGTGGCTGCTGCC
AGTGGCGATAAGTCGTGTCTTACCGGGTTGGACTCAAGACGATAGTTACCGGATAAGGCGCAGCGGTCGG
GCTGAACGGGGGGTTCGTGCACACAGCCCAGCTTGGAGCGAACGACCTACACCGAACTGAGATACCTACA
GCGTGAGCTATGAGAAAGCGCCACGCTTCCCGAAGGGAGAAAGGCGGACAGGTATCCGGTAAGCGGCAGG
GTCGGAACAGGAGAGCGCACGAGGGAGCTTCCAGGGGGAAACGCCTGGTATCTTTATAGTCCTGTCGGGT
TTCGCCACCTCTGACTTGAGCGTCGATTTTTGTGATGCTCGTCAGGGGGGCGGAGCCTATGGAAAAACGC
CAGCAACGCGGCCTTTTTACGGTTCCTGGCCTTTTGCTGGCCTTTTGCTCACATGTTCTTTCCTGCGTTA
TCCCCTGATTCTGTGGATAACCGTATT
